Addgene plasmid #71603: pJK559
Purpose: Produces Acetobacter aceti 1023 N5-carboxyaminoimidazole ribonucleotide mutase, Trp34>Phe/Tyr154>Phe/Trp165>Phe mutant (AaPurE1fwf-Y154F)
Depositing lab: T. J. Kappock. Depositing organization: Purdue University.
Backbone
  Vector backbone: pET23a
  Backbone size w/o insert (bp): 3666
  Total vector size (bp): 4176
  Vector type: Bacterial Expression
Growth in bacteria
  Bacterial resistance: Ampicillin, 100 μg/mL
  Growth temperature: 37°C
  Growth strain: DH5alpha
  Copy number: High Copy
Gene/Insert
  Gene/Insert name: N5-carboxyaminoimidazole ribonucleotide mutase (alt names: purE; AZ09_02690)
  Species: Acetobacter aceti 1023
  Mutation: changes tryptophan-34 to phenylalanine, tyrosine-154 to phenylalanine, tryptophan-165 to phenylalanine, additional N-terminal methionine
  GenBank ID: AAZ04483.1 KDE21029.1
  Promoter: T7
  Cloning method: Restriction Enzyme; 5′ cloning site NdeI (not destroyed); 3′ cloning site EcoRI (not destroyed)
  Sequencing primers: 5′ T7 promoter; 3′ T7 terminator
Terms and licenses: Academic/Nonprofit Terms; Industry Terms: Not Available to Industry
How to cite: pJK559 was a gift from T. J. Kappock (Addgene plasmid # 71603 ; http://n2t.net/addgene:71603 ; RRID:Addgene_71603)
