[The description below was written by a language model from this plasmid's Addgene catalogue record and pLannotate feature annotations shown in this document.]
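Description:
pJK559 is a bacterial expression plasmid built on the pET23a backbone that produces a triple-mutant form of N5-carboxyaminoimidazole ribonucleotide mutase (PurE) from Acetobacter aceti 1023. The 4,176 bp construct carries a ColE1/pMB1-type origin, catalogued as high copy although the annotation also detects a partial rop region and the pBR322 bom site. It also has an f1 phage origin for single-stranded DNA production and a β-lactamase gene under its own promoter for ampicillin selection. It is propagated in a cloning strain such as DH5alpha. Expression requires a host that supplies T7 RNA polymerase.

The purE coding sequence was inserted between the NdeI and EcoRI sites, both of which are retained. This places it downstream of the T7 promoter and the phage T7 gene 10 ribosome binding site, and upstream of the T7 terminator. The encoded enzyme interconverts N5-CAIR and CAIR in de novo purine biosynthesis. The automated annotation labels the insert as a fragment matching E. coli PurE, which reflects homology rather than origin, since the record gives the species as A. aceti. The protein carries Trp34Phe, Tyr154Phe and Trp165Phe substitutions plus an additional N-terminal methionine, and is designated AaPurE1fwf-Y154F. A His-tag coding segment from the vector lies downstream of the insert, along with a short match labelled as a gene 10B-derived solubility tag. The catalogue entry lists no tag, so the record does not establish whether these segments are translated as part of the product. The stated purpose is simply production of this mutant enzyme. The record does not say why these aromatic residues were replaced.
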