Features (pLannotate 1.2.2; 13 found; start..end, strand, type, name):
     12..467     +  rep_origin     f1 ori (sequence partly withheld): f1 bacteriophage origin of replication; arrow indicates direction of (+) strand synthesis
    494..598     +  promoter       AmpR promoter: bla
    599..1459    +  CDS            AmpR: β-lactamase; bla; confers resistance to ampicillin, carbenicillin, and related antibiotics
   1630..2218    +  rep_origin     ori: high-copy-number ColE1/pMB1/pBR322/pUC origin of replication
   2404..2546    -  misc_feature   bom: basis of mobility region from pBR322
   2648..2839    -  CDS            rop: Rop protein, which maintains plasmids at low copy number; rop
   2856..3236    +  CDS            YPB1_ECOLX: Protein predicted: Swiss-Prot protein existence level 4. From Escherichia coli.
   3348..3366    +  promoter       T7 promoter: promoter for bacteriophage T7 RNA polymerase
   3398..3420    +  RBS            RBS: efficient ribosome binding site from bacteriophage T7 gene 10 (Olins and Rangwala, 1989)
   3500..3961    +  CDS            purE (fragment): PURE_ECOLI - Experimental evidence at protein level: Swiss-Prot protein existence level 1. Catalyzes the conversion of N5-carboxyaminoimidazole ribonucleotide (N5-CAIR) to 4-carboxy-5-aminoimidazole ribonucleotide (CAIR). From Escherichia coli (strain K12).
   4020..4037    +  CDS            9xHis (fragment): 9xHis affinity tag
   4047..4096    +  CDS            SET1 (fragment): solubility-enhancement tag derived from T7 phage gene 10B
   4104..4151    +  terminator     T7 terminator: transcription terminator for bacteriophage T7 RNA polymerase
>Addgene plasmid #71603 | pJK559 | depositor full sequence | sequence record 131677 | pJK559 sequence 4176 bps
TGGCGAATGGG
[124 nt withheld, positions 12-135]
C
[91 nt withheld, positions 137-227]
A
[49 nt withheld, positions 229-277]
CCTTTGACGTTGGAGTCCACGTTCTTT
[37 nt withheld, positions 305-341]
ACCCTATCTCGGTCTATTCTTTTGATTTATAAGGGATTTTGCCGATTTCGGCCTATTGGTTAAAAAATGA
GCTGATTTAACAAAAATTTAACGCGAATTTTAACAAAATATTAACGTTTACAATTTCAGGTGGCACTTTT
CGGGGAAATGTGCGCGGAACCCCTATTTGTTTATTTTTCTAAATACATTCAAATATGTATCCGCTCATGA
GACAATAACCCTGATAAATGCTTCAATAATATTGAAAAAGGAAGAGTATGAGTATTCAACATTTCCGTGT
CGCCCTTATTCCCTTTTTTGCGGCATTTTGCCTTCCTGTTTTTGCTCACCCAGAAACGCTGGTGAAAGTA
AAAGATGCTGAAGATCAGTTGGGTGCACGAGTGGGTTACATCGAACTGGATCTCAACAGCGGTAAGATCC
TTGAGAGTTTTCGCCCCGAAGAACGTTTTCCAATGATGAGCACTTTTAAAGTTCTGCTATGTGGCGCGGT
ATTATCCCGTATTGACGCCGGGCAAGAGCAACTCGGTCGCCGCATACACTATTCTCAGAATGACTTGGTT
GAGTACTCACCAGTCACAGAAAAGCATCTTACGGATGGCATGACAGTAAGAGAATTATGCAGTGCTGCCA
TAACCATGAGTGATAACACTGCGGCCAACTTACTTCTGACAACGATCGGAGGACCGAAGGAGCTAACCGC
TTTTTTGCACAACATGGGGGATCATGTAACTCGCCTTGATCGTTGGGAACCGGAGCTGAATGAAGCCATA
CCAAACGACGAGCGTGACACCACGATGCCTGCAGCAATGGCAACAACGTTGCGCAAACTATTAACTGGCG
AACTACTTACTCTAGCTTCCCGGCAACAATTAATAGACTGGATGGAGGCGGATAAAGTTGCAGGACCACT
TCTGCGCTCGGCCCTTCCGGCTGGCTGGTTTATTGCTGATAAATCTGGAGCCGGTGAGCGTGGGTCTCGC
GGTATCATTGCAGCACTGGGGCCAGATGGTAAGCCCTCCCGTATCGTAGTTATCTACACGACGGGGAGTC
AGGCAACTATGGATGAACGAAATAGACAGATCGCTGAGATAGGTGCCTCACTGATTAAGCATTGGTAACT
GTCAGACCAAGTTTACTCATATATACTTTAGATTGATTTAAAACTTCATTTTTAATTTAAAAGGATCTAG
GTGAAGATCCTTTTTGATAATCTCATGACCAAAATCCCTTAACGTGAGTTTTCGTTCCACTGAGCGTCAG
ACCCCGTAGAAAAGATCAAAGGATCTTCTTGAGATCCTTTTTTTCTGCGCGTAATCTGCTGCTTGCAAAC
AAAAAAACCACCGCTACCAGCGGTGGTTTGTTTGCCGGATCAAGAGCTACCAACTCTTTTTCCGAAGGTA
ACTGGCTTCAGCAGAGCGCAGATACCAAATACTGTCCTTCTAGTGTAGCCGTAGTTAGGCCACCACTTCA
AGAACTCTGTAGCACCGCCTACATACCTCGCTCTGCTAATCCTGTTACCAGTGGCTGCTGCCAGTGGCGA
TAAGTCGTGTCTTACCGGGTTGGACTCAAGACGATAGTTACCGGATAAGGCGCAGCGGTCGGGCTGAACG
GGGGGTTCGTGCACACAGCCCAGCTTGGAGCGAACGACCTACACCGAACTGAGATACCTACAGCGTGAGC
TATGAGAAAGCGCCACGCTTCCCGAAGGGAGAAAGGCGGACAGGTATCCGGTAAGCGGCAGGGTCGGAAC
AGGAGAGCGCACGAGGGAGCTTCCAGGGGGAAACGCCTGGTATCTTTATAGTCCTGTCGGGTTTCGCCAC
CTCTGACTTGAGCGTCGATTTTTGTGATGCTCGTCAGGGGGGCGGAGCCTATGGAAAAACGCCAGCAACG
CGGCCTTTTTACGGTTCCTGGCCTTTTGCTGGCCTTTTGCTCACATGTTCTTTCCTGCGTTATCCCCTGA
TTCTGTGGATAACCGTATTACCGCCTTTGAGTGAGCTGATACCGCTCGCCGCAGCCGAACGACCGAGCGC
AGCGAGTCAGTGAGCGAGGAAGCGGAAGAGCGCCTGATGCGGTATTTTCTCCTTACGCATCTGTGCGGTA
TTTCACACCGCATATATGGTGCACTCTCAGTACAATCTGCTCTGATGCCGCATAGTTAAGCCAGTATACA
CTCCGCTATCGCTACGTGACTGGGTCATGGCTGCGCCCCGACACCCGCCAACACCCGCTGACGCGCCCTG
ACGGGCTTGTCTGCTCCCGGCATCCGCTTACAGACAAGCTGTGACCGTCTCCGGGAGCTGCATGTGTCAG
AGGTTTTCACCGTCATCACCGAAACGCGCGAGGCAGCTGCGGTAAAGCTCATCAGCGTGGTCGTGAAGCG
ATTCACAGATGTCTGCCTGTTCATCCGCGTCCAGCTCGTTGAGTTTCTCCAGAAGCGTTAATGTCTGGCT
TCTGATAAAGCGGGCCATGTTAAGGGCGGTTTTTTCCTGTTTGGTCACTGATGCCTCCGTGTAAGGGGGA
TTTCTGTTCATGGGGGTAATGATACCGATGAAACGAGAGAGGATGCTCACGATACGGGTTACTGATGATG
AACATGCCCGGTTACTGGAACGTTGTGAGGGTAAACAACTGGCGGTATGGATGCGGCGGGACCAGAGAAA
AATCACTCAGGGTCAATGCCAGCGCTTCGTTAATACAGATGTAGGTGTTCCACAGGGTAGCCAGCAGCAT
CCTGCGATGCAGATCCGGAACATAATGGTGCAGGGCGCTGACTTCCGCGTTTCCAGACTTTACGAAACAC
GGAAACCGAAGACCATTCATGTTGTTGCTCAGGTCGCAGACGTTTTGCAGCAGCAGTCGCTTCACGTTCG
CTCGCGTATCGGTGATTCATTCTGCTAACCAGTAAGGCAACCCCGCCAGCCTAGCCGGGTCCTCAACGAC
AGGAGCACGATCATGCGCACCCGTGGCCAGGACCCAACGCTGCCCGAGATCTCGATCCCGCGAAATTAAT
ACGACTCACTATAGGGAGACCACAACGGTTTCCCTCTAGAAATAATTTTGTTTAACTTTAAGAAGGAGAT
ATACATATGATGAGCGAAACCGCCCCCCTGCCCTCTGCTTCCAGTGCTTTAGAAGATAAAGCAGCCTCTG
CCCCCGTTGTGGGCATTATCATGGGCAGCCAGTCAGACTTCGAAACCATGCGCCATGCAGACGCATTGCT
GACAGAGCTGGAAATTCCGCATGAAACCCTCATTGTTTCAGCACATCGTACGCCAGACCGGTTGGCGGAT
TATGCGCGTACGGCAGCCGAACGCGGCCTGAATGTGATTATTGCTGGGGCCGGTGGAGCTGCACATCTGC
CGGGTATGTGTGCGGCATGGACACGCCTGCCCGTGCTGGGTGTTCCAGTAGAATCTCGCGCTCTTAAAGG
CATGGACAGCCTGCTTTCCATTGTGCAGATGCCCGGCGGCGTGCCTGTGGGCACTTTGGCTATTGGGGCA
TCCGGCGCCAAAAATGCCGCCTTGCTGGCCGCCTCCATTCTTGCACTGTTTAACCCGGCCCTTGCCGCAC
GCCTTGAAACATTTCGCGCATTGCAGACGGCCTCTGTCCCCAACTCTCCCATTACCGAAGATAAATGAGA
ATTCGAGCTCCGTCGACAAGCTTGCGGCCGCACTCGAGCACCACCACCACCACCACTGAGATCCGGCTGC
TAACAAAGCCCGAAAGGAAGCTGAGTTGGCTGCTGCCACCGCTGAGCAATAACTAGCATAACCCCTTGGG
GCCTCTAAACGGGTCTTGAGGGGTTTTTTGCTGAAAGGAGGAACTATATCCGGAT
