>Addgene plasmid #71603 | pJK559 | addgene partial sequence | sequence record 134191 | T7 5'-TAATACGACTCACTATAGGG-3'
AATAATTTTGTTTAACTTTAAGAAGGAGATATACATATGATGAGCGAAACCGCCCCCCTGCCCTCTGCTT
CCAGTGCTTTAGAAGATAAAGCAGCCTCTGCCCCCGTTGTGGGCATTATCATGGGCAGCCAGTCAGACTT
CGAAACCATGCGCCATGCAGACGCATTGCTGACAGAGCTGGAAATTCCGCATGAAACCCTCATTGTTTCA
GCACATCGTACGCCAGACCGGTTGGCGGATTATGCGCGTACGGCAGCCGAACGCGGCCTGAATGTGATTA
TTGCTGGGGCCGGTGGAGCTGCACATCTGCCGGGTATGTGTGCGGCATGGACACGCCTGCCCGTGCTGGG
TGTTCCAGTAGAATCTCGCGCTCTTAAAGGCATGGACAGCCTGCTTTCCATTGTGCAGATGCCCGGCGGC
GTGCCTGTGGGCACTTTGGCTATTGGGGCATCCGGCGCCAAAAATGCCGCCTTGCTGGCCGCCTCCATTC
TTGCACTGTTTAACCCGGCCCTTGCCGCACGCCTTGAAACATTTCGCGCATTGCAGACGGCCTCTGTCCC
CAACTCTCCCATTACCGAAGATAAATGAGAATTCGAGCTCCGTCGACAAGCTTGCGGCCGCACTCGAGCA
CCACCACCACCACCACTGAGATCCGGCTGCTAACAAAGCCCGAAAGGAAGCTGAGTTGGCTGCTGCCACC
GCTGAGCAATAACTAGCATAACCCCTTGGGGCCTCTAAACGGGTCTTGAGGGGTTTTTTGCTGAAAGGAG
GAACTATATCCGGATTGGCGAATGGG
[97 nt withheld, positions 797-893]
