>Addgene plasmid #71603 | pJK559 | addgene partial sequence | sequence record 134192 | T7term 5'-GCTAGTTATTGCTCAGCGG-3'
TTTCGGGCTTTGTTAGCAGCCGGATCTCAGTGGTGGTGGTGGTGGTGCTCGAGTGCGGCCGCAAGCTTGT
CGACGGAGCTCGAATTCTCATTTATCTTCGGTAATGGGAGAGTTGGGGACAGAGGCCGTCTGCAATGCGC
GAAATGTTTCAAGGCGTGCGGCAAGGGCCGGGTTAAACAGTGCAAGAATGGAGGCGGCCAGCAAGGCGGC
ATTTTTGGCGCCGGATGCCCCAATAGCCAAAGTGCCCACAGGCACGCCGCCGGGCATCTGCACAATGGAA
AGCAGGCTGTCCATGCCTTTAAGAGCGCGAGATTCTACTGGAACACCCAGCACGGGCAGGCGTGTCCATG
CCGCACACATACCCGGCAGATGTGCAGCTCCACCGGCCCCAGCAATAATCACATTCAGGCCGCGTTCGGC
TGCCGTACGCGCATAATCCGCCAACCGGTCTGGCGTACGATGTGCTGAAACAATGAGGGTTTCATGCGGA
ATTTCCAGCTCTGTCAGCAATGCGTCTGCATGGCGCATGGTTTCGAAGTCTGACTGGCTGCCCATGATAA
TGCCCACAACGGGGGCAGAGGCTGCTTTATCTTCTAAAGCACTGGAAGCAGAGGGCAGGGGGGCGGTTTC
GCTCATCATATGTATATCTCCTTCTTAAAGTTAAACAAAATTATTTCTAGAGGGAAACCGTTGTGGTCTC
CCTATAGTGAGTCGTATTAATTTCGCGGGATCGAGATCTCGGGCAGCGTTGGGTCCTGGCCACGGGTGCG
CATGATCGTGCTCCTGTCGTTGAGGACCCGGCTAGGCTGGCGGGGTTGCCTTACTGGTTAGCAGAATGAA
TCACCGATACGCGAGCGAACGTGAAGCGACTGCTGCTGCAAAACGTCTGCGACCTGAGCAACAACATGAA
TGGTCTTCGGTTTCCGTGTTTCGTAAAGTCTGGAAACGCGGAAGTCAGCGCCCTGCACCATTATGTTCCG
GATCTGCATCGCAGGATGCTGCTGGCTACCCTGTGGAACACCTACATCTGTATT
